Addgene plasmid #116821: pHAGE-GTF2IRD1__ALK
Purpose: Lentiviral expression of GTF2IRD1__ALK fusion
Depositing lab: Gordon Mills & Kenneth Scott. Depositing organization: Baylor College of Medicine. Publication: Systematic Functional Annotation of Somatic Mutations in Cancer. Ng PK, Li J, Jeong KJ, Shao S, Chen H, Tsang YH, Sengupta S, Wang Z, Bhavana VH, Tran R, Soewito S, Minussi DC, Moreno D, Kong K, Dogruluk T, Lu H, Gao J, Tokheim C, Zhou DC, Johnson AM, Zeng J, Ip CKM, Ju Z, Wester M, Yu S, Li Y, Vellano CP, Schultz N, Karchin R, Ding L, Lu Y, Cheung LWT, Chen K, Shaw KR, Meric-Bernstam F, Scott KL, Yi S, Sahni N, Liang H, Mills GB. Cancer Cell. 2018 Mar 12;33(3):450-462.e10. doi: 10.1016/j.ccell.2018.01.021. PubMed 29533785.
Backbone
  Vector backbone: pHAGE
  Vector type: Lentiviral
Growth in bacteria
  Bacterial resistance: Ampicillin, 100 μg/mL
  Growth temperature: 37°C
  Growth strain: Stbl3
  Copy number: High Copy
Gene/Insert
  Gene/Insert name: GTF2IRD1__ALK
  Species: H. sapiens (human)
  Cloning method: Gateway Cloning
Terms and licenses: Academic/Nonprofit Terms; Industry Terms: Not Available to Industry
How to cite: pHAGE-GTF2IRD1__ALK was a gift from Gordon Mills & Kenneth Scott (Addgene plasmid # 116821 ; http://n2t.net/addgene:116821 ; RRID:Addgene_116821)
