[The description below was written by a language model from this plasmid's Addgene catalogue record and pLannotate feature annotations shown in this document.]
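Description:
pHAGE-GTF2IRD1__ALK is an HIV-1-based lentiviral expression plasmid built on the pHAGE backbone to deliver a human GTF2IRD1–ALK fusion cDNA into mammalian cells. In bacteria it is maintained through a high-copy ColE1/pUC-type origin and selected with ampicillin via the β-lactamase gene. The viral portion carries a truncated 5' LTR, the Ψ packaging signal with an adjoining gag fragment, the Rev response element for Rev-dependent nuclear export of the genomic RNA, the cPPT/CTS element, and a ΔU3 self-inactivating 3' LTR. Integrated proviruses therefore lack LTR promoter activity, and expression depends on the internal promoter.

That promoter is the strong constitutive human EF-1α promoter. It drives an open reading frame, introduced by Gateway recombination and flanked by residual attB-type sites, in which an annotated GTF2IRD1 fragment of about 1 kb is joined directly to an ALK fragment of about 1.7 kb. A V5 epitope tag sequence lies just downstream of the insert, but the record does not state whether it is read in frame with the fusion. An EMCV IRES then allows translation of puromycin N-acetyltransferase from the same transcript, so transduced cells can be selected with puromycin. A WPRE follows to enhance transcript expression. The remaining short annotations (nef, lacI, lac promoter/operator, SV40 ori and poly(A) fragments) appear to be backbone remnants.

The stated purpose is lentiviral expression of the fusion. The associated publication concerns systematic functional annotation of somatic alterations in cancer, consistent with stable expression of this candidate kinase fusion for functional assays in cells.
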