Features (pLannotate 1.2.2; 28 found; start..end, strand, type, name):
    377..634     +  LTR            5' LTR (truncated): truncated 5' long terminal repeat (LTR) from HIV-1
    681..806     +  misc_feature   HIV-1 Ψ: packaging signal of human immunodeficiency virus type 1
    790..1128    +  CDS            HIV-1 gag (fragment): gag protein from human immunodeficiency virus 1; gag
   1303..1536    +  misc_feature   RRE: The Rev response element (RRE) of HIV-1 allows for Rev-dependent mRNA export from the nucleus to the cytoplasm.
   1913..2013    +  CDS            Rev (fragment): human immunodeficiency virus 1 (HIV-1) Rev protein; rev; enhances nuclear export of unspliced and incompletely spliced viral mRNAs
   2058..2175    +  misc_feature   cPPT/CTS: central polypurine tract and central termination sequence of HIV-1
   2223..3401    +  promoter       EF-1α promoter: strong constitutive promoter for human elongation factor EF-1α
   3422..3439    +  protein_bind   attB1 (fragment): mutant version of attB; core recombination site for the Gateway® BP reaction BP Clonase™
   3445..4449    +  CDS            GTF2IRD1 (fragment): GT2D1_HUMAN - Also known as CREAM1, GTF3, MUSTRD1, RBAP2, WBSCR11, WBSCR12. Experimental evidence at protein level: Swiss-Prot protein existence level 1. May be a transcription regulator involved in cell-cycle progression and skeletal muscle differentiation. May repress GTF2I transcriptional functions, by preventing its nuclear residency, or by inhibiting its transcriptional activation. May contribute to slow- twitch fiber type specificity during myogenesis and in regenerating muscles. Binds troponin I slow-muscle fiber enhancer (USE B1). Binds specifically and with high affinity to the EFG se
   4450..6165    +  CDS            ALK (fragment): ALK_HUMAN - Experimental evidence at protein level: Swiss-Prot protein existence level 1. Neuronal receptor tyrosine kinase that is essentially and transiently expressed in specific regions of the central and peripheral nervous systems and plays an important role in the genesis and differentiation of the nervous system. Transduces signals from ligands at the cell surface, through specific activation of the mitogen- activated protein kinase (MAPK) pathway. Phosphorylates almost exclusively at the first tyrosine of the Y-x-x-x-Y-Y motif. Following activation by ligand, ALK induces tyrosine phosp
   6173..6191    -  protein_bind   attB4 (fragment): mutant version of attB; core recombination site for the Gateway® BP reaction BP Clonase™
   6247..6288    +  CDS            V5 tag: epitope tag from simian virus 5
   6414..6876    +  misc_feature   IRES: internal ribosome entry site (IRES) of the encephalomyocarditis virus (EMCV)
   6890..7487    +  CDS            PuroR (fragment): puromycin N-acetyltransferase; pac from Streptomyces; confers resistance to puromycin
   7503..8091    +  misc_feature   WPRE: woodchuck hepatitis virus posttranscriptional regulatory element
   8099..8164    +  CDS            nef (fragment): NEF_HV1Z2 - Experimental evidence at protein level: Swiss-Prot protein existence level 1. Extracellular Nef protein targets CD4(+) T-lymphocytes for apoptosis by interacting with CXCR4 surface receptors. From Human immunodeficiency virus type 1 group M subtype D (isolate Z2/CDC-Z34) (HIV-1).
   8166..8399    +  LTR            3' LTR (ΔU3): self-inactivating 3' long terminal repeat (LTR) from HIV-1
   8604..8708    +  promoter       AmpR promoter: bla
   8709..9569    +  CDS            AmpR: β-lactamase; bla; confers resistance to ampicillin, carbenicillin, and related antibiotics
   9740..10328   +  rep_origin     ori: high-copy-number ColE1/pMB1/pBR322/pUC origin of replication
  10511..10565   +  CDS            lacI (fragment): lac repressor; lacI; The lac repressor binds to the lac operator to inhibit transcription in E. coli. This inhibition can be relieved by adding lactose or isopropyl-β-D-thiogalactopyranoside (IPTG).
  10571..10664   +  rep_origin     SV40 ori (fragment): SV40 origin of replication
  10689..10726   +  CDS            lacI (fragment): lac repressor; lacI; The lac repressor binds to the lac operator to inhibit transcription in E. coli. This inhibition can be relieved by adding lactose or isopropyl-β-D-thiogalactopyranoside (IPTG).
  10739..10760   +  protein_bind   CAP binding site: CAP binding activates transcription in the presence of cAMP. E. coli catabolite activator protein
  10775..10805   +  promoter       lac promoter: promoter for the E. coli lac operon
  10809..10831   +  protein_bind   lac operator (fragment): The lac repressor binds to the lac operator to inhibit transcription in E. coli. This inhibition can be relieved by adding lactose or isopropyl-β-D-thiogalactopyranoside (IPTG). lac repressor encoded by lacI
  10863..10946   +  polyA_signal   SV40 poly(A) signal (fragment): SV40 polyadenylation signal
  11113..329     +  CDS            nef (fragment) (across the origin): NEF_HV1BR - Experimental evidence at protein level: Swiss-Prot protein existence level 1. Extracellular Nef protein targets CD4(+) T-lymphocytes for apoptosis by interacting with CXCR4 surface receptors (PubMed:14990729). From Human immunodeficiency virus type 1 group M subtype B (isolate BRU/LAI) (HIV-1).
>Addgene plasmid #116821 | pHAGE-GTF2IRD1__ALK | addgene full sequence | sequence record 241751 | Addgene NGS Result
TGGAAGGGCTAATTCACTCCCAAAGAAGACAAGATATCCTTGATCTGTGGATCTACCACACACAAGGCTA
CTTCCCTGATTAGCAGAACTACACACCAGGGCCAGGGGTCAGATATCCACTGACCTTTGGATGGTGCTAC
AAGCTAGTACCAGTTGAGCCAGATAAGGTAGAAGAGGCCAATAAAGGAGAGAACACCAGCTTGTTACACC
CTGTGAGCCTGCATGGGATGGATGACCCGGAGAGAGAAGTGTTAGAGTGGAGGTTTGACAGCCGCCTAGC
ATTTCATCACGTGGCCCGAGAGCTGCATCCGGAGTACTTCAAGAACTGCTGATATCGAGCTTGCTACAAG
GGACTTTCCGCTGGGGACTTTCCAGGGAGGCGTGGCCTGGGCGGGACTGGGGAGTGGCGAGCCCTCAGAT
CCTGCATATAAGCAGCTGCTTTTTGCCTGTACTGGGTCTCTCTGGTTAGACCAGATCTGAGCCTGGGAGC
TCTCTGGCTAACTAGGGAACCCACTGCTTAAGCCTCAATAAAGCTTGCCTTGAGTGCTTCAAGTAGTGTG
TGCCCGTCTGTTGTGTGACTCTGGTAACTAGAGATCCCTCAGACCCTTTTAGTCAGTGTGGAAAATCTCT
AGCAGTGGCGCCCGAACAGGGACTTGAAAGCGAAAGGGAAACCAGAGGAGCTCTCTCGACGCAGGACTCG
GCTTGCTGAAGCGCGCACGGCAAGAGGCGAGGGGCGGCGACTGGTGAGTACGCCAAAAATTTTGACTAGC
GGAGGCTAGAAGGAGAGAGATGGGTGCGAGAGCGTCAGTATTAAGCGGGGGAGAATTAGATCGCGATGGG
AAAAAATTCGGTTAAGGCCAGGGGGAAAGAAAAAATATAAATTAAAACATATAGTATGGGCAAGCAGGGA
GCTAGAACGATTCGCAGTTAATCCTGGCCTGTTAGAAACATCAGAAGGCTGTAGACAAATACTGGGACAG
CTACAACCATCCCTTCAGACAGGATCAGAAGAACTTAGATCATTATATAATACAGTAGCAACCCTCTATT
GTGTGCATCAAAGGATAGAGATAAAAGACACCAAGGAAGCTTTAGACAAGATAGAGGAAGAGCAAAACAA
AAGTAAGACCACCGCACAGCAAGCGGCCGGCCGCTGATCTTCAGACCTGGAGGAGGAGATATGAGGGACA
ATTGGAGAAGTGAATTATATAAATATAAAGTAGTAAAAATTGAACCATTAGGAGTAGCACCCACCAAGGC
AAAGAGAAGAGTGGTGCAGAGAGAAAAAAGAGCAGTGGGAATAGGAGCTTTGTTCCTTGGGTTCTTGGGA
GCAGCAGGAAGCACTATGGGCGCAGCGTCAATGACGCTGACGGTACAGGCCAGACAATTATTGTCTGGTA
TAGTGCAGCAGCAGAACAATTTGCTGAGGGCTATTGAGGCGCAACAGCATCTGTTGCAACTCACAGTCTG
GGGCATCAAGCAGCTCCAGGCAAGAATCCTGGCTGTGGAAAGATACCTAAAGGATCAACAGCTCCTGGGG
ATTTGGGGTTGCTCTGGAAAACTCATTTGCACCACTGCTGTGCCTTGGAATGCTAGTTGGAGTAATAAAT
CTCTGGAACAGATTTGGAATCACACGACCTGGATGGAGTGGGACAGAGAAATTAACAATTACACAAGCTT
AATACACTCCTTAATTGAAGAATCGCAAAACCAGCAAGAAAAGAATGAACAAGAATTATTGGAATTAGAT
AAATGGGCAAGTTTGTGGAATTGGTTTAACATAACAAATTGGCTGTGGTATATAAAATTATTCATAATGA
TAGTAGGAGGCTTGGTAGGTTTAAGAATAGTTTTTGCTGTACTTTCTATAGTGAATAGAGTTAGGCAGGG
ATATTCACCATTATCGTTTCAGACCCACCTCCCAACCCCGAGGGGACCCGACAGGCCCGAAGGAATAGAA
GAAGAAGGTGGAGAGAGAGACAGAGACAGATCCATTCGATTAGTGAACGGATCTCGACGGTATCGCCGAA
TTCACAAATGGCAGTATTCATCCACAATTTTAAAAGAAAAGGGGGGATTGGGGGGTACAGTGCAGGGGAA
AGAATAGTAGACATAATAGCAACAGACATACAAACTAAAGAATTACAAAAACAAATTACAAAAATTCAAA
ATTTTCGGGTTTATTACAGGGACAGCAGAGATCCAGTTTGGACTAGTCGTGAGGCTCCGGTGCCCGTCAG
TGGGCAGAGCGCACATCGCCCACAGTCCCCGAGAAGTTGGGGGGAGGGGTCGGCAATTGAACCGGTGCCT
AGAGAAGGTGGCGCGGGGTAAACTGGGAAAGTGATGTCGTGTACTGGCTCCGCCTTTTTCCCGAGGGTGG
GGGAGAACCGTATATAAGTGCAGTAGTCGCCGTGAACGTTCTTTTTCGCAACGGGTTTGCCGCCAGAACA
CAGGTAAGTGCCGTGTGTGGTTCCCGCGGGCCTGGCCTCTTTACGGGTTATGGCCCTTGCGTGCCTTGAA
TTACTTCCACCTGGCTGCAGTACGTGATTCTTGATCCCGAGCTTCGGGTTGGAAGTGGGTGGGAGAGTTC
GAGGCCTTGCGCTTAAGGAGCCCCTTCGCCTCGTGCTTGAGTTGAGGCCTGGCCTGGGCGCTGGGGCCGC
CGCGTGCGAATCTGGTGGCACCTTCGCGCCTGTCTCGCTGCTTTCGATAAGTCTCTAGCCATTTAAAATT
TTTGATGACCTGCTGCGACGCTTTTTTTCTGGCAAGATAGTCTTGTAAATGCGGGCCAAGATCTGCACAC
TGGTATTTCGGTTTTTGGGGCCGCGGGCGGCGACGGGGCCCGTGCGTCCCAGCGCACATGTTCGGCGAGG
CGGGGCCTGCGAGCGCGGCCACCGAGAATCGGACGGGGGTAGTCTCAAGCTGGCCGGCCTGCTCTGGTGC
CTGGCCTCGCGCCGCCGTGTATCGCCCCGCCCTGGGCGGCAAGGCTGGCCCGGTCGGCACCAGTTGCGTG
AGCGGAAAGATGGCCGCTTCCCGGCCCTGCTGCAGGGAGCTCAAAATGGAGGACGCGGCGCTCGGGAGAG
CGGGCGGGTGAGTCACCCACACAAAGGAAAAGGGCCTTTCCGTCCTCAGCCGTCGCTTCATGTGACTCCA
CGGAGTACCGGGCGCCGTCCAGGCACCTCGATTAGTTCTCGAGCTTTTGGAGTACGTCGTCTTTAGGTTG
GGGGGAGGGGTTTTATGCGATGGAGTTTCCCCACACTGAGTGGGTGGAGACTGAAGTTAGGCCAGCTTGG
CACTTGATGTAATTCTCCTTGGAATTTGCCCTTTTTGAGTTTGGATCTTGGTTCATTCTCAAGCCTCAGA
CAGTGGTTCAAAGTTTTTTTCTTCCATTTCAGGTGTCGTGAAGCGGCCCTGCAGATATCAACAAGTTTGT
ACAAAAAAGTTGGCATGGCCTTGCTGGGTAAGCGCTGTGACGTCCCCACCAACGGCTGCGGACCCGACCG
CTGGAACTCCGCGTTCACCCGCAAAGACGAGATCATCACCAGCCTCGTGTCTGCCTTAGACTCCATGTGC
TCAGCGCTGTCCAAACTGAACGCCGAGGTGGCCTGTGTCGCCGTGCACGATGAGAGCGCCTTTGTGGTGG
GCACAGAGAAGGGGAGAATGTTCCTGAATGCCCGGAAGGAGCTACAGTCAGACTTCCTCAGGTTCTGCCG
AGGGCCCCCGTGGAAGGATCCGGAGGCAGAGCACCCCAAGAAGGTGCAGCGGGGCGAGGGTGGAGGCCGT
AGCCTCCCTCGGTCCTCCCTGGAACATGGCTCAGATGTGTACCTTCTGCGGAAGATGGTAGAGGAGGTGT
TTGATGTTCTTTATAGCGAGGCCCTGGGAAGGGCCAGTGTGGTGCCACTGCCCTATGAGAGGCTGCTCAG
GGAGCCAGGGCTGCTGGCCGTGCAGGGGCTGCCCGAGGGCCTGGCCTTCCGAAGGCCAGCCGAGTATGAC
CCCAAGGCCCTCATGGCCATCCTGGAACACAGCCACCGCATCCGCTTCAAGCTCAAGAGGCCACTTGAGG
ATGGCGGGCGGGACTCGAAGGCCCTGGTGGAGCTGAACGGTGTCTCCCTGATTCCCAAGGGGTCACGGGA
CTGTGGCCTGCATGGCCAGGCCCCCAAGGTGCCACCCCAGGACCTGCCCCCAACCGCCACCTCCTCCTCC
ATGGCCAGCTTCCTGTACAGCACGGCGCTCCCCAACCACGCCATCCGAGAGCTCAAGCAGGAAGCACCTT
CCTGCCCCCTTGCCCCCAGCGACCTGGGCCTGAGTCGGCCCATGCCAGAGCCCAAGGCCACCGGTGCCCA
AGACTTCTCCGACTGTTGTGGACAGAAGCCCACTGGGCCTGGTGGGCCTCTCATCCAGAACGTCCATGCC
TCCAAGCGCATTCTCTTCTCCATCGTCCATGACAAGTCAGTCCCAGCTTTCTTGTACAAAGTGGTTCTGT
ACCGCCGGAAGCACCAGGAGCTGCAAGCCATGCAGATGGAGCTGCAGAGCCCTGAGTACAAGCTGAGCAA
GCTCCGCACCTCGACCATCATGACCGACTACAACCCCAACTACTGCTTTGCTGGCAAGACCTCCTCCATC
AGTGACCTGAAGGAGGTGCCGCGGAAAAACATCACCCTCATTCGGGGTCTGGGCCATGGCGCCTTTGGGG
AGGTGTATGAAGGCCAGGTGTCCGGAATGCCCAACGACCCAAGCCCCCTGCAAGTGGCTGTGAAGACGCT
GCCTGAAGTGTGCTCTGAACAGGACGAACTGGATTTCCTCATGGAAGCCCTGATCATCAGCAAATTCAAC
CACCAGAACATTGTTCGCTGCATTGGGGTGAGCCTGCAATCCCTGCCCCGGTTCATCCTGCTGGAGCTCA
TGGCGGGGGGAGACCTCAAGTCCTTCCTCCGAGAGACCCGCCCTCGCCCGAGCCAGCCCTCCTCCCTGGC
CATGCTGGACCTTCTGCACGTGGCTCGGGACATTGCCTGTGGCTGTCAGTATTTGGAGGAAAACCACTTC
ATCCACCGAGACATTGCTGCCAGAAACTGCCTCTTGACCTGTCCAGGCCCTGGAAGAGTGGCCAAGATTG
GAGACTTCGGGATGGCCCGAGACATCTACAGGGCGAGCTACTATAGAAAGGGAGGCTGTGCCATGCTGCC
AGTTAAGTGGATGCCCCCAGAGGCCTTCATGGAAGGAATATTCACTTCTAAAACAGACACATGGTCCTTT
GGAGTGCTGCTATGGGAAATCTTTTCTCTTGGATATATGCCATACCCCAGCAAAAGCAACCAGGAAGTTC
TGGAGTTTGTCACCAGTGGAGGCCGGATGGACCCACCCAAGAACTGCCCTGGGCCTGTATACCGGATAAT
GACTCAGTGCTGGCAACATCAGCCTGAAGACAGGCCCAACTTTGCCATCATTTTGGAGAGGATTGAATAC
TGCACCCAGGACCCGGATGTAATCAACACCGCTTTGCCGATAGAATATGGTCCACTTGTGGAAGAGGAAG
AGAAAGTGCCTGTGAGGCCCAAGGACCCTGAGGGGGTTCCTCCTCTCCTGGTCTCTCAACAGGCAAAACG
GGAGGAGGAGCGCAGCCCAGCTGCCCCACCACCTCTGCCTACCACCTCCTCTGGCAAGGCTGCAAAGAAA
CCCACAGCTGCAGAGATCTCTGTTCGAGTCCCTAGAGGGCCGGCCGTGGAAGGGGGACACGTGAATATGG
CATTCTCTCAGTCCAACCCTCCTTCGGAGTTGCACAAGGTCCACGGATCCAGAAACAAGCCCACCAGCTT
GTGGAACCCAACGTACGGCTCCTGGTTTACAGAGAAACCCACCAAAAAGAATAATCCTATAGCAAAGAAG
GAGCCACACGACAGGGGTAACCTGGGGCTGGAGGGAAGCTGTACTGTCCCACCTAACGTTGCAACTGGGA
GACTTCCGGGGGCCTCACTGCTCCTAGAGCCCTCTTCGCTGACTGCCAATATGAAGGAGGTACCTCTGTT
CAGGCTACGTCACTTCCCTTGTGGGAATGTCAATTACGGCTACCAGCAACAGGGCTTGCCCTTAGAAGCC
GCTACTGCCCCTGGAGCTGGTCATTACGAGGATACCATTCTGAAAAGCAAGAATAGCATGAACCAGCCTG
GGCCCTGACACCCAACTTTTCTATACAAAGTGGTTGATATCCAGCACAGTGGCGGCCGCTCGAGTCTAGA
GGGCCCGCGGTTCGAAGGTAAGCCTATCCCTAACCCTCTCCTCGGTCTCGATTCTACGCGTACCGGTTAG
TAATGAGATCCCTCCCCCCCCCCTAACGTTACTGGCCGAAGCCGCTTGGAATAAGGCCGGTGTGCGTTTG
TCTATATGTTATTTTCCACCATATTGCCGTCTTTTGGCAATGTGAGGGCCCGGAAACCTGGCCCTGTCTT
CTTGACGAGCATTCCTAGGGGTCTTTCCCCTCTCGCCAAAGGAATGCAAGGTCTGTTGAATGTCGTGAAG
GAAGCAGTTCCTCTGGAAGCTTCTTGAAGACAAACAACGTCTGTAGCGACCCTTTGCAGGCAGCGGAACC
CCCCACCTGGCGACAGGTGCCTCTGCGGCCAAAAGCCACGTGTATAAGATACACCTGCAAAGGCGGCACA
ACCCCAGTGCCACGTTGTGAGTTGGATAGTTGTGGAAAGAGTCAAATGGCTCTCCTCAAGCGTATTCAAC
AAGGGGCTGAAGGATGCCCAGAAGGTACCCCATTGTATGGGATCTGATCTGGGGCCTCGGTGCACATGCT
TTACATGTGTTTAGTCGAGGTTAAAAAAACGTCTAGGCCCCCCGAACCACGGGGACGTGGTTTTCCTTTG
AAAAACACGATGATAATATGGCCACACATATGACCGAGTACAAGCCCACGGTGCGCCTCGCCACCCGCGA
CGACGTCCCCAGGGCCGTACGCACCCTCGCCGCCGCGTTCGCCGACTACCCCGCCACGCGCCACACCGTC
GATCCGGACCGCCACATCGAGCGGGTCACCGAGCTGCAAGAACTCTTCCTCACGCGCGTCGGGCTCGACA
TCGGCAAGGTGTGGGTCGCGGACGACGGCGCCGCGGTGGCGGTCTGGACCACGCCGGAGAGCGTCGAAGC
GGGGGCGGTGTTCGCCGAGATCGGCCCGCGCATGGCCGAGTTGAGCGGTTCCCGGCTGGCCGCGCAGCAA
CAGATGGAAGGCCTCCTGGCGCCGCACCGGCCCAAGGAGCCCGCGTGGTTCCTGGCCACCGTCGGCGTCT
CGCCCGACCACCAGGGCAAGGGTCTGGGCAGCGCCGTCGTGCTCCCCGGAGTGGAGGCGGCCGAGCGCGC
CGGGGTGCCCGCCTTCCTGGAGACCTCCGCGCCCCGCAACCTCCCCTTCTACGAGCGGCTCGGCTTCACC
GTCACCGCCGACGTCGAGGTGCCCGAAGGACCGCGCACCTGGTGCATGACCCGCAAGCCCGGTGCCTAAA
TCGATAGATCCTAATCAACCTCTGGATTACAAAATTTGTGAAAGATTGACTGGTATTCTTAACTATGTTG
CTCCTTTTACGCTATGTGGATACGCTGCTTTAATGCCTTTGTATCATGCTATTGCTTCCCGTATGGCTTT
CATTTTCTCCTCCTTGTATAAATCCTGGTTGCTGTCTCTTTATGAGGAGTTGTGGCCCGTTGTCAGGCAA
CGTGGCGTGGTGTGCACTGTGTTTGCTGACGCAACCCCCACTGGTTGGGGCATTGCCACCACCTGTCAGC
TCCTTTCCGGGACTTTCGCTTTCCCCCTCCCTATTGCCACGGCGGAACTCATCGCCGCCTGCCTTGCCCG
CTGCTGGACAGGGGCTCGGCTGTTGGGCACTGACAATTCCGTGGTGTTGTCGGGGAAATCATCGTCCTTT
CCTTGGCTGCTCGCCTGTGTTGCCACCTGGATTCTGCGCGGGACGTCCTTCTGCTACGTCCCTTCGGCCC
TCAATCCAGCGGACCTTCCTTCCCGCGGCCTGCTGCCGGCTCTGCGGCCTCTTCCGCGTCTTCGCCTTCG
CCCTCAGACGAGTCGGATCTCCCTTTGGGCCGCCTCCCCGCCTGAGATCCTTTAAGACCAATGACTTACA
AGGCAGCTGTAGATCTTAGCCACTTTTTAAAAGAAAAGGGGGGACTGGAAGGGCTAATTCACTCCCAACG
AAGACAAGATCTGCTTTTTGCTTGTACTGGGTCTCTCTGGTTAGACCAGATCTGAGCCTGGGAGCTCTCT
GGCTAACTAGGGAACCCACTGCTTAAGCCTCAATAAAGCTTGCCTTGAGTGCTTCAAGTAGTGTGTGCCC
GTCTGTTGTGTGACTCTGGTAACTAGAGATCCCTCAGACCCTTTTAGTCAGTGTGGAAAATCTCTAGCAG
TAGTAGTTCATGTCATCTTATTATTCAGTATTTATAACTTGCAAAGAAATGAATATCAGAGAGTGAGAGG
CCCGGGTTAATTAAGGAAAGGGCTAGATCATTCTTGAAGACGAAAGGGCCTCGTGATACGCCTATTTTTA
TAGGTTAATGTCATGATAATAATGGTTTCTTAGACGTCAGGTGGCACTTTTCGGGGAAATGTGCGCGGAA
CCCCTATTTGTTTATTTTTCTAAATACATTCAAATATGTATCCGCTCATGAGACAATAACCCTGATAAAT
GCTTCAATAATATTGAAAAAGGAAGAGTATGAGTATTCAACATTTCCGTGTCGCCCTTATTCCCTTTTTT
GCGGCATTTTGCCTTCCTGTTTTTGCTCACCCAGAAACGCTGGTGAAAGTAAAAGATGCTGAAGATCAGT
TGGGTGCACGAGTGGGTTACATCGAACTGGATCTCAACAGCGGTAAGATCCTTGAGAGTTTTCGCCCCGA
AGAACGTTTTCCAATGATGAGCACTTTTAAAGTTCTGCTATGTGGCGCGGTATTATCCCGTGTTGACGCC
GGGCAAGAGCAACTCGGTCGCCGCATACACTATTCTCAGAATGACTTGGTTGAGTACTCACCAGTCACAG
AAAAGCATCTTACGGATGGCATGACAGTAAGAGAATTATGCAGTGCTGCCATAACCATGAGTGATAACAC
TGCGGCCAACTTACTTCTGACAACGATCGGAGGACCGAAGGAGCTAACCGCTTTTTTGCACAACATGGGG
GATCATGTAACTCGCCTTGATCGTTGGGAACCGGAGCTGAATGAAGCCATACCAAACGACGAGCGTGACA
CCACGATGCCTGTAGCAATGGCAACAACGTTGCGCAAACTATTAACTGGCGAACTACTTACTCTAGCTTC
CCGGCAACAATTAATAGACTGGATGGAGGCGGATAAAGTTGCAGGACCACTTCTGCGCTCGGCCCTTCCG
GCTGGCTGGTTTATTGCTGATAAATCTGGAGCCGGTGAGCGTGGGTCTCGCGGTATCATTGCAGCACTGG
GGCCAGATGGTAAGCCCTCCCGTATCGTAGTTATCTACACGACGGGGAGTCAGGCAACTATGGATGAACG
AAATAGACAGATCGCTGAGATAGGTGCCTCACTGATTAAGCATTGGTAACTGTCAGACCAAGTTTACTCA
TATATACTTTAGATTGATTTAAAACTTCATTTTTAATTTAAAAGGATCTAGGTGAAGATCCTTTTTGATA
ATCTCATGACCAAAATCCCTTAACGTGAGTTTTCGTTCCACTGAGCGTCAGACCCCGTAGAAAAGATCAA
AGGATCTTCTTGAGATCCTTTTTTTCTGCGCGTAATCTGCTGCTTGCAAACAAAAAAACCACCGCTACCA
GCGGTGGTTTGTTTGCCGGATCAAGAGCTACCAACTCTTTTTCCGAAGGTAACTGGCTTCAGCAGAGCGC
AGATACCAAATACTGTTCTTCTAGTGTAGCCGTAGTTAGGCCACCACTTCAAGAACTCTGTAGCACCGCC
TACATACCTCGCTCTGCTAATCCTGTTACCAGTGGCTGCTGCCAGTGGCGATAAGTCGTGTCTTACCGGG
TTGGACTCAAGACGATAGTTACCGGATAAGGCGCAGCGGTCGGGCTGAACGGGGGGTTCGTGCACACAGC
CCAGCTTGGAGCGAACGACCTACACCGAACTGAGATACCTACAGCGTGAGCTATGAGAAAGCGCCACGCT
TCCCGAAGGGAGAAAGGCGGACAGGTATCCGGTAAGCGGCAGGGTCGGAACAGGAGAGCGCACGAGGGAG
CTTCCAGGGGGAAACGCCTGGTATCTTTATAGTCCTGTCGGGTTTCGCCACCTCTGACTTGAGCGTCGAT
TTTTGTGATGCTCGTCAGGGGGGCGGAGCCTATGGAAAAACGCCAGCAACGCGGCCTTTTTACGGTTCCT
GGCCTTTTGCTGGCCTTTTGCTCACATGTTCTTTCCTGCGTTATCCCCTGATTCTGTGGATAACCGTATT
ACCGCCTTTGAGTGAGCTGATACCGCTCGCCGCAGCCGAACGACCGAGCGCAGCGAGTCAGTGAGCGAGG
AAGCGGAAGAGCGCCCAATACGCAAACCGCCTCTCCCCGCGCGTTGGCCGATTCATTAATGCAGCAAGCT
CATGGCTGACTAATTTTTTTTATTTATGCAGAGGCCGAGGCCGCCTCGGCCTCTGAGCTATTCCAGAAGT
AGTGAGGAGGCTTTTTTGGAGGCCTAGGCTTTTGCAAAAAGCTCCCCGTGGCACGACAGGTTTCCCGACT
GGAAAGCGGGCAGTGAGCGCAACGCAATTAATGTGAGTTAGCTCACTCATTAGGCACCCCAGGCTTTACA
CTTTATGCTTCCGGCTCGTATGTTGTGTGGAATTGTGAGCGGATAACAATTTCACACAGGAAACAGCTAT
GACATGATTACGAATTTCACAAATAAAGCATTTTTTTCACTGCATTCTAGTTGTGGTTTGTCCAAACTCA
TCAATGTATCTTATCATGTCTGGATCAACTGGATAACTCAAGCTAACCAAAATCATCCCAAACTTCCCAC
CCCATACCCTATTACCACTGCCAATTACCTGTGGTTTCATTTACTCTAAACCTGTGATTCCTCTGAATTA
TTTTCATTTTAAAGAAATTGTATTTGTTAAATATGTACTACAAACTTAGTAGT
