>Addgene plasmid #116821 | pHAGE-GTF2IRD1__ALK | depositor partial sequence | sequence record 219697 | insert
ATGGCCTTGCTGGGTAAGCGCTGTGACGTCCCCACCAACGGCTGCGGACCCGACCGCTGGAACTCCGCGT
TCACCCGCAAAGACGAGATCATCACCAGCCTCGTGTCTGCCTTAGACTCCATGTGCTCAGCGCTGTCCAA
ACTGAACGCCGAGGTGGCCTGTGTCGCCGTGCACGATGAGAGCGCCTTTGTGGTGGGCACAGAGAAGGGG
AGAATGTTCCTGAATGCCCGGAAGGAGCTACAGTCAGACTTCCTCAGGTTCTGCCGAGGGCCCCCGTGGA
AGGATCCGGAGGCAGAGCACCCCAAGAAGGTGCAGCGGGGCGAGGGTGGAGGCCGTAGCCTCCCTCGGTC
CTCCCTGGAACATGGCTCAGATGTGTACCTTCTGCGGAAGATGGTAGAGGAGGTGTTTGATGTTCTTTAT
AGCGAGGCCCTGGGAAGGGCCAGTGTGGTGCCACTGCCCTATGAGAGGCTGCTCAGGGAGCCAGGGCTGC
TGGCCGTGCAGGGGCTGCCCGAGGGCCTGGCCTTCCGAAGGCCAGCCGAGTATGACCCCAAGGCCCTCAT
GGCCATCCTGGAACACAGCCACCGCATCCGCTTCAAGCTCAAGAGGCCACTTGAGGATGGCGGGCGGGAC
TCGAAGGCCCTGGTGGAGCTGAACGGTGTCTCCCTGATTCCCAAGGGGTCACGGGACTGTGGCCTGCATG
GCCAGGCCCCCAAGGTGCCACCCCAGGACCTGCCCCCAACCGCCACCTCCTCCTCCATGGCCAGCTTCCT
GTACAGCACGGCGCTCCCCAACCACGCCATCCGAGAGCTCAAGCAGGAAGCACCTTCCTGCCCCCTTGCC
CCCAGCGACCTGGGCCTGAGTCGGCCCATGCCAGAGCCCAAGGCCACCGGTGCCCAAGACTTCTCCGACT
GTTGTGGACAGAAGCCCACTGGGCCTGGTGGGCCTCTCATCCAGAACGTCCATGCCTCCAAGCGCATTCT
CTTCTCCATCGTCCATGACAAGTCAGTCCCAGCTTTCTTGTACAAAGTGGTTCTGTACCGCCGGAAGCAC
CAGGAGCTGCAAGCCATGCAGATGGAGCTGCAGAGCCCTGAGTACAAGCTGAGCAAGCTCCGCACCTCGA
CCATCATGACCGACTACAACCCCAACTACTGCTTTGCTGGCAAGACCTCCTCCATCAGTGACCTGAAGGA
GGTGCCGCGGAAAAACATCACCCTCATTCGGGGTCTGGGCCATGGCGCCTTTGGGGAGGTGTATGAAGGC
CAGGTGTCCGGAATGCCCAACGACCCAAGCCCCCTGCAAGTGGCTGTGAAGACGCTGCCTGAAGTGTGCT
CTGAACAGGACGAACTGGATTTCCTCATGGAAGCCCTGATCATCAGCAAATTCAACCACCAGAACATTGT
TCGCTGCATTGGGGTGAGCCTGCAATCCCTGCCCCGGTTCATCCTGCTGGAGCTCATGGCGGGGGGAGAC
CTCAAGTCCTTCCTCCGAGAGACCCGCCCTCGCCCGAGCCAGCCCTCCTCCCTGGCCATGCTGGACCTTC
TGCACGTGGCTCGGGACATTGCCTGTGGCTGTCAGTATTTGGAGGAAAACCACTTCATCCACCGAGACAT
TGCTGCCAGAAACTGCCTCTTGACCTGTCCAGGCCCTGGAAGAGTGGCCAAGATTGGAGACTTCGGGATG
GCCCGAGACATCTACAGGGCGAGCTACTATAGAAAGGGAGGCTGTGCCATGCTGCCAGTTAAGTGGATGC
CCCCAGAGGCCTTCATGGAAGGAATATTCACTTCTAAAACAGACACATGGTCCTTTGGAGTGCTGCTATG
GGAAATCTTTTCTCTTGGATATATGCCATACCCCAGCAAAAGCAACCAGGAAGTTCTGGAGTTTGTCACC
AGTGGAGGCCGGATGGACCCACCCAAGAACTGCCCTGGGCCTGTATACCGGATAATGACTCAGTGCTGGC
AACATCAGCCTGAAGACAGGCCCAACTTTGCCATCATTTTGGAGAGGATTGAATACTGCACCCAGGACCC
GGATGTAATCAACACCGCTTTGCCGATAGAATATGGTCCACTTGTGGAAGAGGAAGAGAAAGTGCCTGTG
AGGCCCAAGGACCCTGAGGGGGTTCCTCCTCTCCTGGTCTCTCAACAGGCAAAACGGGAGGAGGAGCGCA
GCCCAGCTGCCCCACCACCTCTGCCTACCACCTCCTCTGGCAAGGCTGCAAAGAAACCCACAGCTGCAGA
GATCTCTGTTCGAGTCCCTAGAGGGCCGGCCGTGGAAGGGGGACACGTGAATATGGCATTCTCTCAGTCC
AACCCTCCTTCGGAGTTGCACAAGGTCCACGGATCCAGAAACAAGCCCACCAGCTTGTGGAACCCAACGT
ACGGCTCCTGGTTTACAGAGAAACCCACCAAAAAGAATAATCCTATAGCAAAGAAGGAGCCACACGACAG
GGGTAACCTGGGGCTGGAGGGAAGCTGTACTGTCCCACCTAACGTTGCAACTGGGAGACTTCCGGGGGCC
TCACTGCTCCTAGAGCCCTCTTCGCTGACTGCCAATATGAAGGAGGTACCTCTGTTCAGGCTACGTCACT
TCCCTTGTGGGAATGTCAATTACGGCTACCAGCAACAGGGCTTGCCCTTAGAAGCCGCTACTGCCCCTGG
AGCTGGTCATTACGAGGATACCATTCTGAAAAGCAAGAATAGCATGAACCAGCCTGGGCCCTGA
